>Addgene plasmid #79259 | pAc5.1B-lambdaN-HA-DmeIF4G-V5His6 | depositor full sequence | sequence record 148409 | pAc5.1B-lambdaN-HA-DmeIF4G-V5His6 sequence 10487 bps
CTTCAAGGAATTAATTCTATATTCTAAAAACACAAATGATACTTCTAAAAAAAATCATGAATGGCATCAA
CTCTGAATCAAATCTTTGCAGATGCACCTACTTCTCATTTCCACTGTCACATCATTTTTCCAGATCTCGC
TGCCTGTTATGTGGCCCACAAACCAAGACACGTTTTATGGCCATTAAAGCTGGCTGATCGTCGCCAAACA
CCAAATACATATCAATATGTACATTCGAGAAAGAAGCGATCAAAGAAGCGTCTTCGGGCGAGTAGGAGAA
TGCGGAGGAGAAGGAGAACGAGCTGATCTAGTATCTCTCCACAATCCAATGCCAACTGACCAACTGGCCA
TATTCGGAGCAATTTGAAGCCAATTTCCATCGCCTGGCGATCGCTCCATTCTTGGCTATATGTTTTTCAC
CGTTCCCGGGGCCATTTTCAAAGACTCGTCGGTAAGATAAGATTGTGTCACTCGCTGTCTCTCTTCATTT
GTCGAAGAATGCTGAGGAATTTCGCGATGACGTCGGCGAGTATTTTGAAGAATGAGAATAATTTGTATTT
ATACGAAAATCAGTTAGTGGAATTTTCTACAAAAACATGTTATCTATAGATAATTTTGTTGCAAAATATG
TTGACTATGACAAAGATTGTATGTATATACCTTTAATGTATTCTCATTTTCTTATGTATTTATAATGGCA
ATGATGATACTGATGATATTTTAAGATGATGCCAGACCACAGGCTGATTTCTGCGTCTTTTGCCGAACGC
AGTGCATGTGCGGTTGTTGTTTTTTGGAATAGTTTCAATTTTCGGACTGTCCGCTTTGATTTCAGTTTCT
TGGCTTATTCAAAAAGCAAAGTAAAGCCAAAAAAGCGAGATGGCAATACCAAATGCGGCAAAACGGTAGT
GGAAGGAAAGGGGTGCGGGGCAGCGGAAGGAAGGGTGGGGCGGGGCGTGGCGGGGTCTGTGGCTGGGCGC
GACGTCACCGACGTTGGAGCCACTCCTTTGACCATGTGTGCGTGTGTGTATTATTCGTGTCTCGCCACTC
GCCGGTTGTTTTTTTCTTTTTATCTCGCTCTCTCTAGCGCCATCTCGTACGCATGCTCAACGCACCGCAT
GTTGCCGTGTCCTTTATGCGTCATTTTGGCTCGAAATAGGCAATTATTTAAACAAAGATTAGTCAACGAA
AACGCTAAAATAAATAAGTCTACAATATGGTTACTTATTGCCATGTGTGTGCAGCCAACGATAGCAACAA
AAGCAACAACACAGTGGCTTTCCCTCTTTCACTTTTTGTTTGCAAGCGCGTGCGAGCAAGACGGCACGAC
CGGCAAACGCAATTACGCTGACAAAGAGCAGACGAAGTTTTGGCCGAAAAACATCAAGGCGCCTGATACG
AATGCATTTGCAATAACAATTGCGATATTTAATATTGTTTATGAAGCTGTTTGACTTCAAAACACACAAA
AAAAAAAATAAAACAAATTATTTGAAAGAGAATTAGGAATCGGACAGCTTATCGTTACGGGCTAACAGCA
CACCGAGACGAAATAGCTTACCTGACGTCACAGCCTCTGGAAGAACTGCCGCCAAGCAGAGAGAGAGAGA
AAAAGAGGGAGAGCAGCTTAGACCGCATGTGCTTGTGTGTGAGGCGTCTCTCTCTTCGTCTCCTGTTTGC
GCAAACGCATAGACTGCACTGAGAAAATCGATTACCTATTTTTTATGAATGAATATTTGCACTATTACTA
TTCAAAACTATTAAGATAGCAATCACATTCAATAGCCAAATACTATACCACCTGAGCGATGCAACGAAAT
GATCAATTTGAGCAAAAATGCTGCATATTTAGGACGGCATCATTATAGAAATGCTTCTTGCTGTGTACTT
TTCTCTCGTCTGGCAGCTGTTTCGCCGTTATTGTTAAAACCGGCTTAAGTTAGGTGTGTTTTCTACGACT
AGTGATGCCCCTACTAGAAGATGTGTGTTGCACAAATGTCCCTGAATAACCAATTTGAAGTGCAGATAGC
AGTAAACGTAAGCTAATATGAATATTATTTAACTGTAATGTTTTAATATCGCTGGACATTACTAATAAAC
CCACTATAAACACATGTACATATGTATGTTTTGGCATACAATGAGTAGTTGGGGAAAAAATGTGTAAAAG
CACCGTGACCATCACAGCATAAAGATAACCAGCTGAAGTATCGAATATGAGTAACCCCCAAATTGAATCA
CATGCCGCAACTGATAGGACCCATGGAAGTACACTCTTCATGGCGATATACAAGACACACACAAGCACGA
ACACCCAGTTGCGGAGGAAATTCTCCGTAAATGAAAACCCAATCGGCGAACAATTCATACCCATATATGG
TAAAAGTTTTGAACGCGACTTGAGAGCGGAGAGCATTGCGGCTGATAAGGTTTTAGCGCTAAGCGGGCTT
TATAAAACGGGCTGCGGGACCAGTTTTCATATCACTACCGTTTGAGTTCTTGTGCTGTGTGGATACTCCT
CCCGACACAAAGCCGCTCCATCAGCCAGCAGTCGTCTAATCCAGAGACCCCGGATCGGGGTACCAACATG
GACGCACAAACACGACGACGTGAGCGTCGCGCTGAGAAACAAGCTCAATGGAAAGCTGCAAACGGTGGAT
CTCCTCCACATATGGCTTACCCATACGATGTTCCAGATTACGCTCCTCCAAGCTTGAATTCTGCAGATAT
CCAGCACAGTGGCGGCCGCATGCAACAGGCTATACCAACTTTACCAACACAATCAGATATAGATAAAGCC
ATGCAGCCCCATTCAGCACAAAATATGTATGTATCAACGGGAAACAACAATTCTGGGAATACCCGTTCTA
ATCCACAAAGTGGCGGAATATTTCGAGGACCACCCTCGACGCCTAATGCCCCTAGAGGTGCTAGTGGCGG
AGCAACACGGCATGTCCATGTGCAACCCATGTACTCACAACCCCTTCACCAGAACATGGTGCTACAACAA
TACACACAATATAACCCACGGCAACAAACATTTCCAGCTTCTCATTTGCAATACGCACCCGCCCCCATGC
CATACTACCAGTACCAATATGTCCCAACTCTTCAGCAACAGCCGCCGCATACTCGTAGTGCTGTCACGGT
AAATACGAACGTCAATGTGGGAAACAATTTGCAGCCAGTGCAGTCTGGACCCAATGGACCTCTCCCTGTT
CCGGGGGCTAGCTCGTCGCAAATTCAATTGCTCACAAGCACAGTGCAGCCAGGAGCCAGCACTGTAATGG
GCGTTGGCGGTCCTGGTAGTACAATGGGGCAAGTGGGTGTGCCACCAATGGTTGGGGTTGGTGTAATGAC
AACAAGTGTGCAACCGCAACCTGTGCAGGTGCAGCCTGCTAGCCGGCGCCGGCATCAGCATCGATTGCAG
ATAATCGATCCGACGACTAAAAAAAATATTTTAGACGATTTTGATAAGACAAAATCAAACACAGACAATG
AATTTTCCGATCAGGTAACCTCCACAAACACACCAGCAACTGTCCTTTCAGAAGGTCCAATACGTATTCC
ACAGCAAGAAAGTGTTGGTTTAAATAATTTGACCAGTACATCATCACAAGGATCAGAATCACGGACAAAC
GCGCCTTATATCCCCATTGAAACAACACCAATAAGTCGAACAGATGTTGGGCCGACTCCAATCGTATCCG
CGATGACTGATGCTCCTTCGGTTGAAATATTACCAACGCCCCAAAGAGGGAGAAGCAAAAAAATTCCTAT
AGTGTCTCCTAAAAATGTATCTGAGTCCATAGTTGCTCCTATCACTGATGAAACGGATGATGCAGGGTCA
ACACCGATATCCAGAGCCACTGAAGAATCTATGCCACCTAATCAGACCCATCCAAATTTACTCATATCCG
ATTCATCAAAACATAAGCAAGCAGTATCAAATAGTGAGATTTCAAAAGACGCTCCTACTGGTTTAAAGGA
AATGCATGTTGCTGAGCTGGAGTCCAGTGTAGCCTCCGAAAATCATCCAGCTGGAATACTAGATGTCAAT
GTCAACAAGAGTTCACAATCATTGGATTTTTCTGCAGATCCCGAAATTGATAGTATTGGCGCAATATCAC
CTACGAGTCCAAACGCAGTTTCTCCTATTTTACACGAAGTTTTAGATAATACTGAGTTGTCAAAAAAATT
AGAGAATTCTACGACAGAAAGATTTAAAGATAGCCAAAGCGTAGAGAAGCCAACTCATCAAGAACTAAGT
TTAAGAAATGCCACAGACGAGACTGAAATATCCGCAATGGCATTACAAGATGTGAATAGTTTGGATAATA
ACCAAATTGAAAAAACATACCCTTCAAAGCCGAAACTCAATGTAGATGTTTCAGAAGACATTTCCTCCAG
AGAGTCAGCAATAAAGTCAACTTCTACAAAAAATACAGGAGTAGATGTAGGTCTCCAATCAGATTCTAAG
CCAGAGACTACCCTTAACGATAAACAGGACTCTACTGACCTAAAAGTGAAAGTGTCTGCGAAAATTTCAT
CTATCATAAACTATAATGAGGGTCAATGGTCACCAAACAATCCAAGCGGAAAAAAACAATACGACCGAGA
ACAGTTATTACAGTTACGCGAGGTTAAGGCCTCACGTATACAACCAGAGGTAAAAAATGTGTCTATTCTT
CCTCAACCAAACTTAATGCCATCATTTATTCGAAATAACAATAATAACAAGCGAGTACAATCGATGGTTG
GTATTATTGGCAATCGTAGCAATGAATCGGCGGGAAATTATATTGGTAAACAGATGTCGATGTCTGGCGT
ACAAAGTGGCGGCGGTAGAAGCAGTATGAAGGGCATGATACACGTAAATTTATCATTAAATCAAGATGTA
AAGTTAAGTGAAAATGAAAATGCATGGCGCCCTCGGGTCTTAAATAAATCTGATGGTGATAGCGACGCGA
AATCTGCACTCGAAAAAGATGAATTGGTACGTCGTGTTCGGGGTATTTTAAATAAGCTTACCCCAGAAAG
GTTTGACACACTTGTTGAGGAGATTATAAAATTGAAAATTGATACACCCGACAAAGTGGACGAAGTAATT
GTGTTGGTATTTGAAAAGGCCATTGATGAGCCAAACTTTTCTGTGTCTTACGCCAGACTATGTCAACGAC
TTGCTGCGGAAGTGAAGGTAATAGACGAGCGCATGGAAAGCGAAACCAAATCTAACTCGGCACACTTTCG
AAATGCATTGTTAGATAAAACTGAACAGGAATTCACCCAAAACGTTTCACAAAGCACCGCAAAGGAAAAA
AAATTACAGCCAATTGTGGATAAAATTAAGAAATGTACTGATGCCAATGAAAAAGCGGAACTTGAGGCAT
TTTTGGAAGAAGAAGAAAGAAAAATAAGAAGACGATCCGGAGGGACAGTACGATTTATTGGCGAACTTTT
TAAGATATCTATGTTGACTGGCAAAATAATATACTCTTGCATCGATACACTTCTTAACCCTCATTCTGAA
GACATGCTTGAGTGTTTGTGCAAGCTGCTTACAACTGTGGGTGCTAAATTTGAAAAGACCCCAGTAAATT
CCAAAGACCCTAGTCGGTGTTATTCGTTGGAAAAATCGATCACCAGGATGCAGGCCATCGCATCGAAAAC
TGACAAAGATGGAGCCAGAGTAAGCTCAAGAGTACGATTTATGCTTCAAGACGTTATCGACTTGCGTAAG
AATAAATGGCAAACTTCGCGGAATGAAGCACCCAAAACTATGGGACAAATTGAAAAAGAGGCAAAGAATG
AGCAGCTTTCTGCACAATATTTTGGTACACTTTCCAGTACTACACCCGGAGGATCGCAGGGCGGCTCTGG
TAAACGAGATGACCGTGGAAACTCTCGATACGGTGAATCTCGTTCAAGTAGCGCGTATGGTGGCAGCCAC
AGTCAACGTGGTGATAATGGCAACCTTCGACACCAGCAGCAGAACAACGTCGGGGGAAACGTCTCTGGAG
GTGCTGGACACTCCAATGGAAACAATGATGAAAATACTTGGCATGTGCAAACCAGCAAAGGTAGCCGCTC
TCTAGCGGTTGACAGCAATAAACTGGAAGGCCTGTCTAAACTTTCTGACCAAAATCTGGAAACAAAGAAG
ATGGGTGGATTAACGCAATTCATTTGGATTAGTAGTGACACGACAAGACTATCGTCGGCGCCGACACCAA
CCCCATCCAATCCTTTCGCTGTGCTCTCATCCCTAATTGATAAAAATAGTAATGAAAGGGATCGCGATCG
CAGTGGACCCAGAAACAAAGGATCATACAACAAAGGTTCTATGGAGCGGGATCGTTATGATAGAGGTATG
CATTCGAGAACTGGATCATCTCAGGGATCACGAGAAAACTCATCCTCCCGCGGTGGTCAGCAGGGTCGAA
CTTTATTGAGTTCATCAGTTCAAAAATCTACTAGTCATTCAAAATACACCCAACAGGCACCACCTACACG
GCATACTGTTAAAGCCCAGTCATCAGTGGGCAGCTCTAACGTTAACACAGGTCCACTCTACCGTGGAAGT
GAGCAGCAAACATCAGCAACCTTCTCGCAGACCACCCGTTCTGTTGCTCCTGTAGCAGTGTTCATCGAAG
CTAGCGAAACAGATTTAAAACTCATCAAATCTGTTGTTTCAGAAATTGTAGACCTATCAGCTGCATCTAA
AGAAGTCACGCCCGGTGCAGTTTCGTGCATAAAACGAGTACCAGAGAAACTACGGTGCAGTTTCATTTAT
TATATTTTAACAGATTATTTGCATTTAGCAAATGTAGGTAAACAGTACAGGCGGTATTTATCTATTGCCG
TCTCCCAACTTATTCAGCAGAATTACATTTCTGCCGATCATTTGAGACTGGCTTACAACGAATTTACCGT
ATATGCAAACGATTTGATTGTTGATATTCCGGAGCTTTGGCTATACATTCTTCAATTTGCCGGGCCACTA
ATTGTAAAGAAAATATTGACTATATCAGATTTGTGGAACAACAATTTAAAAGAAAATAGTCCATCAAACG
TCGCTAAAAAGTTCCTTAAAACATACTTGATATATTGCACACAAGAAGTTGGACCAAATTTTGCTCGGAA
TATGTGGATCAAGTTTAACCTAAAATGGTCAGATTTTATGCCTGAAAGTGAAGTTGCCGACTTTATTAAA
TTTAACAGACTGGAATATGTGGAAAACGAATCAAAGTCGCCAGTGATTGATCATAGAGAGACTCCAGAAA
AGCACGTTAAAAATGTGATAGACCATATTGAGCACTTACTAAAGGAAGGAACAACGGCGGACTGCATTAT
TGATTATAGTAACGGAAATATAATGGTGGTTGATAAGTTGTTTATCAGAGGATTGACGGAAACATTGAGT
AATTTCTCGATTCACTACAAGGACAACAGTTACAAGCTTGAGTCCGAAACCTTTCAAAAGTTTTGCATAC
CGGTTTTGCAGAGATACATTGATTCTAATGAAGACCACCAACTTGAATGTTTATATACTTTGCAGCTTTT
AGTTCATGGATTGGAGCATCCAAGAGGGTTGCTGAGTGAACTAATTGGCGAGCTATATGATGCCTTTGTA
ATACAGAAGGAATCGCTTTGTAAGTGGCGAGATTCAAAGGATCAGTCTGCTGGCAAGGGCGTTGCTGTAA
AAAGTCTTAATCCTTTTTTTAACTCGTTGTTAAACGATGATGCCAACCCTCTAGAGGGCCCGCGGTTCGA
AGGTAAGCCTATCCCTAACCCTCTCCTCGGTCTCGATTCTACGCGTACCGGTCATCATCACCATCACCAT
TGAGTTTAAACCCGCTGATCAGCCTCGACTGTGCCTTCTAAGGCCTGAGCTCGCTGATCAGCCTCGATCG
AGGATCCAGACATGATAAGATACATTGATGAGTTTGGACAAACCACAACTAGAATGCAGTGAAAAAAATG
CTTTATTTGTGAAATTTGTGATGCTATTGCTTTATTTGTAACCATTATAAGCTGCAATAAACAAGTTAAC
AACAACAATTGCATTCATTTTATGTTTCAGGTTCAGGGGGAGGTGTGGGAGGTTTTTTAAAGCAAGTAAA
ACCTCTACAAATGTGGTATGGCTGATTATGATCAGTCGACCGATGCCCTTGAGAGCCTTCAACCCAGTCA
GCTCCTTCCGGTGGGCGCGGGGCATGACTATCGTCGCCGCACTTATGACTGTCTTCTTTATCATGCAACT
CGTAGGACAGGTGCCGGCAGCGCTCTGGGTCATTTTCGGCGAGGACCGCTTTCGCTGGAGCGCGACGATG
ATCGGCCTGTCGCTTGCGGTATTCGGAATCTTGCACGCCCTCGCTCAAGCCTTCGTCACTGGTCCCGCCA
CCAAACGTTTCGGCGAGAAGCAGGCCATTATCGCCGGCATGGCGGCCGACGCGCTGGGCTACGTCTTGCT
GGCGTTCGCGACGCGAGGCTGGATGGCCTTCCCCATTATGATTCTTCTCGCTTCCGGCGGCATCGGGATG
CCCGCGTTGCAGGCCATGCTGTCCAGGCAGGTAGATGACGACCATCAGGGACAGCTTCAAGGATCGCTCG
CGGCTCTTACCAGCCAGCAAAAGGCCAGGAACCGTAAAAAGGCCGCGTTGCTGGCGTTTTTCCATAGGCT
CCGCCCCCCTGACGAGCATCACAAAAATCGACGCTCAAGTCAGAGGTGGCGAAACCCGACAGGACTATAA
AGATACCAGGCGTTTCCCCCTGGAAGCTCCCTCGTGCGCTCTCCTGTTCCGACCCTGCCGCTTACCGGAT
ACCTGTCCGCCTTTCTCCCTTCGGGAAGCGTGGCGCTTTCTCAATGCTCACGCTGTAGGTATCTCAGTTC
GGTGTAGGTCGTTCGCTCCAAGCTGGGCTGTGTGCACGAACCCCCCGTTCAGCCCGACCGCTGCGCCTTA
TCCGGTAACTATCGTCTTGAGTCCAACCCGGTAAGACACGACTTATCGCCACTGGCAGCAGCCACTGGTA
ACAGGATTAGCAGAGCGAGGTATGTAGGCGGTGCTACAGAGTTCTTGAAGTGGTGGCCTAACTACGGCTA
CACTAGAAGGACAGTATTTGGTATCTGCGCTCTGCTGAAGCCAGTTACCTTCGGAAAAAGAGTTGGTAGC
TCTTGATCCGGCAAACAAACCACCGCTGGTAGCGGTGGTTTTTTTGTTTGCAAGCAGCAGATTACGCGCA
GAAAAAAAGGATCTCAAGAAGATCCTTTGATCTTTTCTACGGGGTCTGACGCTCAGTGGAACGAAAACTC
ACGTTAAGGGATTTTGGTCATGAGATTATCAAAAAGGATCTTCACCTAGATCCTTTTAAATTAAAAATGA
AGTTTTAAATCAATCTAAAGTATATATGAGTAAACTTGGTCTGACAGTTACCAATGCTTAATCAGTGAGG
CACCTATCTCAGCGATCTGTCTATTTCGTTCATCCATAGTTGCCTGACTCCCCGTCGTGTAGATAACTAC
GATACGGGAGGGCTTACCATCTGGCCCCAGTGCTGCAATGATACCGCGAGACCCACGCTCACCGGCTCCA
GATTTATCAGCAATAAACCAGCCAGCCGGAAGGGCCGAGCGCAGAAGTGGTCCTGCAACTTTATCCGCCT
CCATCCAGTCTATTAATTGTTGCCGGGAAGCTAGAGTAAGTAGTTCGCCAGTTAATAGTTTGCGCAACGT
TGTTGCCATTGCTGCAGGCATCGTGGTGTCACGCTCGTCGTTTGGTATGGCTTCATTCAGCTCCGGTTCC
CAACGATCAAGGCGAGTTACATGATCCCCCATGTTGTGCAAAAAAGCGGTTAGCTCCTTCGGTCCTCCGA
TCGTTGTCAGAAGTAAGTTGGCCGCAGTGTTATCACTCATGGTTATGGCAGCACTGCATAATTCTCTTAC
TGTCATGCCATCCGTAAGATGCTTTTCTGTGACTGGTGAGTACTCAACCAAGTCATTCTGAGAATAGTGT
ATGCGGCGACCGAGTTGCTCTTGCCCGGCGTCAACACGGGATAATACCGCGCCACATAGCAGAACTTTAA
AAGTGCTCATCATTGGAAAACGTTCTTCGGGGCGAAAACTCTCAAGGATCTTACCGCTGTTGAGATCCAG
TTCGATGTAACCCACTCGTGCACCCAACTGATCTTCAGCATCTTTTACTTTCACCAGCGTTTCTGGGTGA
GCAAAAACAGGAAGGCAAAATGCCGCAAAAAAGGGAATAAGGGCGACACGGAAATGTTGAATACTCATAC
TCTTCCTTTTTCAATATTATTGAAGCATTTATCAGGGTTATTGTCTCATGAGCGGATACATATTTGAATG
TATTTAGAAAAATAAACAAATAGGGGTTCCGCGCACATTTCCCCGAAAAGTGCCACCTGACGTCTAAGAA
ACCATTATTATCATGACATTAACCTATAAAAATAGGCGTATCACGAGGCCCTTTCGT
Features (pLannotate 1.2.2; 10 found; start..end, strand, type, name):
     56..2568    +  promoter       Ac5 promoter: Drosophila melanogaster actin 5C promoter
   2588..2653    +  CDS            N (fragment): REGN_LAMBD - Experimental evidence at protein level: Swiss-Prot protein existence level 1. Plays a role as a transcriptional antitermination factor that allows the virus to initiate its lytic phase. Activates expression of the delayed viral early genes by modifying host RNA polymerase (RNAP) into a form that is resistant to termination signals. This antitermination function requires the host NusA protein which serves to stabilize the interaction between antitermination protein N and host RNA polymerase. From Escherichia phage lambda (Bacteriophage lambda).
   2678..2704    +  CDS            3xHA (fragment): three tandem HA epitope tags
   7772..7813    +  CDS            V5 tag: epitope tag from simian virus 5
   7913..8047    -  polyA_signal   SV40 poly(A) signal: SV40 polyadenylation signal
   8070..8154    -  CDS            large T antigen (fragment): large T antigen from SV40 (simian virus 40)
   8155..8625    +  CDS            TcR (fragment): tetracycline efflux protein; tet; confers resistance to tetracycline
   8669..9257    -  rep_origin     ori: high-copy-number ColE1/pMB1/pBR322/pUC origin of replication
   9428..10288   -  CDS            AmpR: β-lactamase; bla; confers resistance to ampicillin, carbenicillin, and related antibiotics
  10289..10393   -  promoter       AmpR promoter: bla
