[The description below was written by a language model from this plasmid's Addgene catalogue record and pLannotate feature annotations shown in this document.]
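Description:
pAc5.1B-lambdaN-HA-DmeIF4G-V5His6 is a plasmid for expressing a tagged form of Drosophila melanogaster eukaryotic translation initiation factor 4G (eIF4G1, CG10811) in Schneider 2 (S2) insect cells. It is built on a derivative of the commercial pAc5.1B backbone that already carries an N-terminal lambdaN-HA module. Propagation in E. coli relies on a ColE1/pUC-type origin and an ampicillin resistance gene (β-lactamase) with its own promoter. The annotation calls the origin high-copy, whereas the catalogue lists the plasmid as low copy. A fragment of a tetracycline resistance gene and a small piece of SV40 large T antigen are also annotated; these appear to be non-functional backbone remnants. No marker for selection in insect cells is recorded.

Expression is driven by the constitutive Drosophila actin 5C (Ac5) promoter. Downstream lies a short fragment of the bacteriophage lambda N protein followed by an HA epitope (annotated as a partial match to a 3xHA tag). The roughly 5 kb eIF4G coding sequence, cloned between NotI and XbaI sites, is not itself annotated in the feature table. It is followed by a C-terminal V5 epitope, the His6 tag stated in the catalogue (also not annotated) and an SV40 polyadenylation signal. The lambdaN peptide binds BoxB RNA hairpins, so the fusion can be tethered to BoxB-containing reporter mRNAs, while the HA, V5 and His6 tags allow detection and pulldown. The associated publication concerns GW182 proteins and PABP dissociation from miRNA-silenced targets. The catalogue's total size (5,492 bp) is inconsistent with the 10,487 nt depositor sequence, which matches backbone plus insert.
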