Addgene plasmid #79259: pAc5.1B-lambdaN-HA-DmeIF4G-V5His6
Purpose: Expresses lambdaN-HA-tagged and C-terminal V5-His6-tagged DmeIF4G in S2 cells
Depositing lab: Elisa Izaurralde. Depositing organization: Max Planck Institute for Developmental Biology. Publication: GW182 proteins cause PABP dissociation from silenced miRNA targets in the absence of deadenylation. Zekri L, Kuzuoglu-Ozturk D, Izaurralde E. EMBO J. 2013 Apr 3;32(7):1052-65. doi: 10.1038/emboj.2013.44. Epub 2013 Mar 5. PubMed 23463101.
Backbone
  Vector backbone: pAc5.1B-lambdaN-HA
  Backbone manufacturer: Invitrogen
  Backbone size w/o insert (bp): 5489
  Total vector size (bp): 5492
  Vector type: Schneider 2 cell Expression
Growth in bacteria
  Bacterial resistance: Ampicillin, 100 μg/mL
  Growth temperature: 37°C
  Growth strain: DH5alpha
  Copy number: Low Copy
Gene/Insert
  Gene/Insert name: DmeIF4G (alt name: eukaryotic translation initiation factor 4G)
  Species: D. melanogaster (fly)
  Insert size (bp): 4998
  GenBank ID: NM_079901
  Entrez Gene: eIF4G1 (a.k.a. Dmel_CG10811, CG10811, Dmel\CG10811, EIF4G, EIF4G1, Eif4G, deIF4G, eIF-4G, eIF4G, eIF4g, eiF-4G, p200)
  Promoter: Ac5 promoter
  Tag / fusion protein: lambdaN-HA (N terminal on backbone); V5-His6 (C terminal on backbone)
  Cloning method: Restriction Enzyme; 5′ cloning site NotI (not destroyed); 3′ cloning site XbaI (not destroyed)
  Sequencing primers: 5′ Ac5 primer; 3′ Bgh rev primer
Terms and licenses: Academic/Nonprofit Terms; Industry Terms: Not Available to Industry
How to cite: pAc5.1B-lambdaN-HA-DmeIF4G-V5His6 was a gift from Elisa Izaurralde (Addgene plasmid # 79259 ; http://n2t.net/addgene:79259 ; RRID:Addgene_79259)
