>Addgene plasmid #79259 | pAc5.1B-lambdaN-HA-DmeIF4G-V5His6 | addgene partial sequence | sequence record 153049 | AC5 5'-ACACAAAGCCGCTCCATCAG-3'
GATCGGGGTACCAACATGGACGCACAAACACGACGACGTGAGCGTCGCGCTGAGAAACAAGCTCAATGGA
AAGCTGCAAACGGTGGATCTCCTCCACATATGGCTTACCCATACGATGTTCCAGATTACGCTCCTCCAAG
CTTGAATTCTGCAGATATCCAGCACAGTGGCGGCCGCATGCAACAGGCTATACCAACTTTACCAACACAA
TCAGATATAGATAAAGCCATGCAGCCCCATTCAGCACAAAATATGTATGTATCAACGGGAAACAACAATT
CTGGGAATACCCGTTCTAATCCACAAAGTGGCGGAATATTTCGAGGACCACCCTCGACGCCTAATGCCCC
TAGAGGTGCTAGTGGCGGAGCAACACGGCATGTCCATGTGCAACCCATGTACTCACAACCCCTTCACCAG
AACATGGTGCTACAACAATACACACAATATAACCCACGGCAACAAACATTTCCAGCTTCTCATTTGCAAT
ACGCACCCGCCCCCATGCCATACTACCAGTACCAATATGTCCCAACTCTTCAGCAACAGCCGCCGCATAC
TCGTAGTGCTGTCACGGTAAATACGAACGTCAATGTGGGAAACAATTTGCAGCCAGTGCAGTCTGGACCC
AATGGACCTCTCCCTGTTCCGGGGGCTAGCTCGTCGCAAATTCAATTGCTCACAAGCACAGTGCAGCCAG
GAGCCAGCACTGTAATGGGCGTTGGCGGTCCTGGTAGTACAATGGGGCAAGTGGGTGTGCCACCAATGGT
TGGGGTTGGTGTAATGACAACAAGTGTGCAACCGCAACCTGTGCAGGTGCAGCCTGCTAGCCGGCGCCGG
CATCAGCATCGATTGCAGATAATCGATCCGACGACTAAAAAAAATATTTTAGACGATTTTGATAAGACAA
AATCAAACACAGACAATGAATTTTCCGATCAGGTAACCTCCACAAACACACCAGCAACTGTCCTTTCAGA
AGGTCCAATACGTATTCCACAGCAAGAAAGTGTTGG
