>Addgene plasmid #79259 | pAc5.1B-lambdaN-HA-DmeIF4G-V5His6 | addgene partial sequence | sequence record 153050 | EBV-rev 5'-GTGGTTTGTCCAAACTCATC-3'
GGATCCTCGATCGAGGCTGATCAGCGAGCTCAGGCCTTAGAAGGCACAGTCGAGGCTGATCAGCGGGTTT
AAACTCAATGGTGATGGTGATGATGACCGGTACGCGTAGAATCGAGACCGAGGAGAGGGTTAGGGATAGG
CTTACCTTCGAACCGCGGGCCCTCTAGAGGGTTGGCATCATCGTTTAACAACGAGTTAAAAAAAGGATTA
AGACTTTTTACAGCAACGCCCTTGCCAGCAGACTGATCCTTTGAATCTCGCCACTTACAAAGCGATTCCT
TCTGTATTACAAAGGCATCATATAGCTCGCCAATTAGTTCACTCAGCAACCCTCTTGGATGCTCCAATCC
ATGAACTAAAAGCTGCAAAGTATATAAACATTCAAGTTGGTGGTCTTCATTAGAATCAATGTATCTCTGC
AAAACCGGTATGCAAAACTTTTGAAAGGTTTCGGACTCAAGCTTGTAACTGTTGTCCTTGTAGTGAATCG
AGAAATTACTCAATGTTTCCGTCAATCCTCTGATAAACAACTTATCAACCACCATTATATTTCCGTTACT
ATAATCAATAATGCAGTCCGCCGTTGTTCCTTCCTTTAGTAAGTGCTCAATATGGTCTATCACATTTTTA
ACGTGCTTTTCTGGAGTCTCTCTATGATCAATCACTGGCGACTTTGATTCGTTTTCCACATATTCCAGTC
TGTTAAATTTAATAAAGTCGGCAACTTCACTTTCAGGCATAAAATCTGACCATTTTAGGTTAAACTTGAT
CCACATATTCCGAGCAAAATTTGGTCCAACTTCTTGTGTGCAATATATCAAGTATGTTTTAAGGAACTTT
TTAGCGACGTTTGATGGACTATTTTCTTTTAAATTGTTGTTCCACAAATCTGATATAGTCAATATTTTCT
TTACAATTAGTGGCCCGGCAAATTGAAGAATGTATAGCCAAAGCTCCGGAATATCAACAATCAAATCGTT
TG
